>Addgene plasmid #242604 | pCAGEN-H2B-V5-mScarlet3-H (JDW 1530) | addgene full sequence | sequence record 495386 | Addgene NGS Result
GTCGACATTGATTATTGACTAGTTATTAATAGTAATCAATTACGGGGTCATTAGTTCATAGCCCATATAT
GGAGTTCCGCGTTACATAACTTACGGTAAATGGCCCGCCTGGCTGACCGCCCAACGACCCCCGCCCATTG
ACGTCAATAATGACGTATGTTCCCATAGTAACGCCAATAGGGACTTTCCATTGACGTCAATGGGTGGAGT
ATTTACGGTAAACTGCCCACTTGGCAGTACATCAAGTGTATCATATGCCAAGTACGCCCCCTATTGACGT
CAATGACGGTAAATGGCCCGCCTGGCATTATGCCCAGTACATGACCTTATGGGACTTTCCTACTTGGCAG
TACATCTACGTATTAGTCATCGCTATTACCATGGTCGAGGTGAGCCCCACGTTCTGCTTCACTCTCCCCA
TCTCCCCCCCCTCCCCACCCCCAATTTTGTATTTATTTATTTTTTAATTATTTTGTGCAGCGATGGGGGC
GGGGGGGGGGGGGGCGCGCGCCAGGCGGGGCGGGGCGGGGCGAGGGGCGGGGCGGGGCGAGGCGGAGAGG
GGCGGCGGCAGCCAATCAGAGCGGCGCGCTCCGAAAGTTTCCTTTTATGGCGAGGCGGCGGCGGCGGCGG
CCCTATAAAAAGCGAAGCGCGCGGCGGGCGGGAGTCGCTGCGCGCTGCCTTCGCCCCGTGCCCCGCTCCG
CCGCCGCCTCGCGCCGCCCGCCCCGGCTCTGACTGACCGCGTTACTCCCACAGGTGAGCGGGCGGGACGG
CCCTTCTCCTCCGGGCTGTAATTAGCGCTTGGTTTAATGACGGCTTGTTTCTTTTCTGTGGCTGCGTGAA
AGCCTTGAGGGGCTCCGGGAGGGCCCTTTGTGCGGGGGGAGCGGCTCGGGGGGTGCGTGCGTGTGTGTGT
GCGTGGGGAGCGCCGCGTGCGGCTCCGCGCTGCCCGGCGGCTGTGAGCGCTGCGGGCGCGGCGCGGGGCT
TTGTGCGCTCCGCAGTGTGCGCGAGGGGAGCGCGGCCGGGGGCGGTGCCCCGCGGTGCGGGGGGGGCTGC
GAGGGGAACAAAGGCTGCGTGCGGGGTGTGTGCGTGGGGGGGTGAGCAGGGGGTGTGGGCGCGTCGGTCG
GGCTGCAACCCCCCCTGCACCCCCCTCCCCGAGTTGCTGAGCACGGCCCGGCTTCGGGTGCGGGGCTCCG
TACGGGGCGTGGCGCGGGGCTCGCCGTGCCGGGCGGGGGGTGGCGGCAGGTGGGGGTGCCGGGCGGGGCG
GGGCCGCCTCGGGCCGGGGAGGGCTCGGGGGAGGGGCGCGGCGGCCCCCGGAGCGCCGGCGGCTGTCGAG
GCGCGGCGAGCCGCAGCCATTGCCTTTTATGGTAATCGTGCGAGAGGGCGCAGGGACTTCCTTTGTCCCA
AATCTGTGCGGAGCCGAAATCTGGGAGGCGCCGCCGCACCCCCTCTAGCGGGCGCGGGGCGAAGCGGTGC
GGCGCCGGCAGGAAGGAAATGGGCGGGGAGGGCCTTCGTGCGTCGCCGCGCCGCCGTCCCCTTCTCCCTC
TCCAGCCTCGGGGCTGTCCGCGGGGGGACGGCTGCCTTCGGGGGGGACGGGGCAGGGCGGGGTTCGGCTT
CTGGCGTGTGACCGGCGGCTCTAGAGCCTCTGCTAACCATGTTCATGCCTTCTTCTTTTTCCTACAGCTC
CTGGGCAACGTGCTGGTTATTGTGCTGTCTCATCATTTTGGCAAAGAATTCCTCGAGGATATCACAAGTT
TGTACAAAAAAGCAGGCTACTAGTGCTAGCGCCACCATGCCTGAACCCTCTAAGTCTGCTCCAGCCCCTA
AAAAGGGTTCTAAGAAGGCTATCACTAAGGCGCAGAAGAAGGATGGTAAGAAGCGTAAGCGCAGCCGCAA
GGAGAGCTATTCTATCTATGTGTACAAGGTTCTGAAGCAGGTCCACCCCGACACCGGCATCTCATCCAAG
GCCATGGGGATCATGAACTCCTTCGTCAACGACATCTTCGAGCGCATCGCGGGCGAGGCTTCTCGCCTGG
CTCACTACAATAAGCGCTCGACCATCACCTCCAGGGAGATTCAGACGGCTGTGCGCCTGCTGCTGCCTGG
GGAGCTGGCTAAGCATGCTGTGTCCGAGGGCACTAAGGCAGTTACCAAGTACACTAGCTCTAAGGGTGGT
GCTGGTGGTGGTAAGCCTATCCCTAACCCTCTCCTCGGTCTCGATTCTACGGGATCCACCGGTGAATTCG
ATGGTGGAGGCGGTTCAGGCGGAGGTGGCTCTGGCGGTGGCGGATCGCCATCAGGTACCATGGTGAGCAT
GGATAGCACCGAGGCAGTGATCAAGGAGTTCATGCGGTTCAAGGTGCACATGGAGGGCTCCATGAACGGC
CACGAGTTCGAGATCGAGGGCGAGGGCGAGGGCCGCCCCTACGAGGGCACCCAGACCGCCAAGCTGAGGG
TGACCAAGGGTGGCCCCCTGCCCTTCTCCTGGGACATCCTGTCCCCTCAGTTCATGTACGGCTCCAGGGC
CTTCACGAAGCACCCCGCCGACATCCCCGACTACTGGAAGCAGTCCTTCCCCGAGGGCTTCAAGTGGGAG
CGCGTGATGAACTTCGAGGACGGCGGCGCCGTGTCCGTGGCCCAGGACACCTCCCTGGAGGACGGCACCC
TGATCTACAAGGTGAAGCTCCGCGGCACCAACTTCCCTCCTGACGGCCCCGTAATGCAGAAGAAGACAAT
GGGCTGGGAAGCATCCACCGAGCGGTTGTACCCCGAGGACGTCGTGCTGAAGGGCGACATTAAGCATGCC
CTGCGCCTGAAGGACGGCGGCCGGTACCTGGCGGACTTCAAGACCACCTACAGGGCCAAGAAGCCCGTGC
AGATGCCCGGCGCCTTCAACATCGACCGCAAGTTGGACATCACATCCCACAACGAGGACTACACCGTGGT
GGAACAGTACGAACGCTCCGTGGCCCGCCACTCCACCGGCGGCTCCGGTGGCTCCTAACTATAATGAGGC
GCGCCGTCGACGTTAACACGCGTTAATGATACGTATCTAGAACCCAGCTTTCTTGTACAAAGTGGTGATA
TCGCGGCCGCACTCCTCAGGTGCAGGCTGCCTATCAGAAGGTGGTGGCTGGTGTGGCCAATGCCCTGGCT
CACAAATACCACTGAGATCTTTTTCCCTCTGCCAAAAATTATGGGGACATCATGAAGCCCCTTGAGCATC
TGACTTCTGGCTAATAAAGGAAATTTATTTTCATTGCAATAGTGTGTTGGAATTTTTTGTGTCTCTCACT
CGGAAGGACATATGGGAGGGCAAATCATTTAAAACATCAGAATGAGTATTTGGTTTAGAGTTTGGCAACA
TATGCCCATATGCTGGCTGCCATGAACAAAGGTTGGCTATAAAGAGGTCATCAGTATATGAAACAGCCCC
CTGCTGTCCATTCCTTATTCCATAGAAAAGCCTTGACTTGAGGTTAGATTTTTTTTATATTTTGTTTTGT
GTTATTTTTTTCTTTAACATCCCTAAAATTTTCCTTACATGTTTTACTAGCCAGATTTTTCCTCCTCTCC
TGACTACTCCCAGTCATAGCTGTCCCTCTTCTCTTATGGAGATCCCTCGACCTGCAGCCCAAGCTTGGCG
TAATCATGGTCATAGCTGTTTCCTGTGTGAAATTGTTATCCGCTCACAATTCCACACAACATACGAGCCG
GAAGCATAAAGTGTAAAGCCTGGGGTGCCTAATGAGTGAGCTAACTCACATTAATTGCGTTGCGCTCACT
GCCCGCTTTCCAGTCGGGAAACCTGTCGTGCCAGCGGATCCGCATCTCAATTAGTCAGCAACCATAGTCC
CGCCCCTAACTCCGCCCATCCCGCCCCTAACTCCGCCCAGTTCCGCCCATTCTCCGCCCCATGGCTGACT
AATTTTTTTTATTTATGCAGAGGCCGAGGCCGCCTCGGCCTCTGAGCTATTCCAGAAGTAGTGAGGAGGC
TTTTTTGGAGGCCTAGGCTTTTGCAAAAAGCTAACTTGTTTATTGCAGCTTATAATGGTTACAAATAAAG
CAATAGCATCACAAATTTCACAAATAAAGCATTTTTTTCACTGCATTCTAGTTGTGGTTTGTCCAAACTC
ATCAATGTATCTTATCATGTCTGGATCCGCTGCATTAATGAATCGGCCAACGCGCGGGGAGAGGCGGTTT
GCGTATTGGGCGCTCTTCCGCTTCCTCGCTCACTGACTCGCTGCGCTCGGTCGTTCGGCTGCGGCGAGCG
GTATCAGCTCACTCAAAGGCGGTAATACGGTTATCCACAGAATCAGGGGATAACGCAGGAAAGAACATGT
GAGCAAAAGGCCAGCAAAAGGCCAGGAACCGTAAAAAGGCCGCGTTGCTGGCGTTTTTCCATAGGCTCCG
CCCCCCTGACGAGCATCACAAAAATCGACGCTCAAGTCAGAGGTGGCGAAACCCGACAGGACTATAAAGA
TACCAGGCGTTTCCCCCTGGAAGCTCCCTCGTGCGCTCTCCTGTTCCGACCCTGCCGCTTACCGGATACC
TGTCCGCCTTTCTCCCTTCGGGAAGCGTGGCGCTTTCTCATAGCTCACGCTGTAGGTATCTCAGTTCGGT
GTAGGTCGTTCGCTCCAAGCTGGGCTGTGTGCACGAACCCCCCGTTCAGCCCGACCGCTGCGCCTTATCC
GGTAACTATCGTCTTGAGTCCAACCCGGTAAGACACGACTTATCGCCACTGGCAGCAGCCACTGGTAACA
GGATTAGCAGAGCGAGGTATGTAGGCGGTGCTACAGAGTTCTTGAAGTGGTGGCCTAACTACGGCTACAC
TAGAAGAACAGTATTTGGTATCTGCGCTCTGCTGAAGCCAGTTACCTTCGGAAAAAGAGTTGGTAGCTCT
TGATCCGGCAAACAAACCACCGCTGGTAGCGGTGGTTTTTTTGTTTGCAAGCAGCAGATTACGCGCAGAA
AAAAAGGATCTCAAGAAGATCCTTTGATCTTTTCTACGGGGTCTGACGCTCAGTGGAACGAAAACTCACG
TTAAGGGATTTTGGTCATGAGATTATCAAAAAGGATCTTCACCTAGATCCTTTTAAATTAAAAATGAAGT
TTTAAATCAATCTAAAGTATATATGAGTAAACTTGGTCTGACAGTTACCAATGCTTAATCAGTGAGGCAC
CTATCTCAGCGATCTGTCTATTTCGTTCATCCATAGTTGCCTGACTCCCCGTCGTGTAGATAACTACGAT
ACGGGAGGGCTTACCATCTGGCCCCAGTGCTGCAATGATACCGCGAGACCCACGCTCACCGGCTCCAGAT
TTATCAGCAATAAACCAGCCAGCCGGAAGGGCCGAGCGCAGAAGTGGTCCTGCAACTTTATCCGCCTCCA
TCCAGTCTATTAATTGTTGCCGGGAAGCTAGAGTAAGTAGTTCGCCAGTTAATAGTTTGCGCAACGTTGT
TGCCATTGCTACAGGCATCGTGGTGTCACGCTCGTCGTTTGGTATGGCTTCATTCAGCTCCGGTTCCCAA
CGATCAAGGCGAGTTACATGATCCCCCATGTTGTGCAAAAAAGCGGTTAGCTCCTTCGGTCCTCCGATCG
TTGTCAGAAGTAAGTTGGCCGCAGTGTTATCACTCATGGTTATGGCAGCACTGCATAATTCTCTTACTGT
CATGCCATCCGTAAGATGCTTTTCTGTGACTGGTGAGTACTCAACCAAGTCATTCTGAGAATAGTGTATG
CGGCGACCGAGTTGCTCTTGCCCGGCGTCAATACGGGATAATACCGCGCCACATAGCAGAACTTTAAAAG
TGCTCATCATTGGAAAACGTTCTTCGGGGCGAAAACTCTCAAGGATCTTACCGCTGTTGAGATCCAGTTC
GATGTAACCCACTCGTGCACCCAACTGATCTTCAGCATCTTTTACTTTCACCAGCGTTTCTGGGTGAGCA
AAAACAGGAAGGCAAAATGCCGCAAAAAAGGGAATAAGGGCGACACGGAAATGTTGAATACTCATACTCT
TCCTTTTTCAATATTATTGAAGCATTTATCAGGGTTATTGTCTCATGAGCGGATACATATTTGAATGTAT
TTAGAAAAATAAACAAATAGGGGTTCCGCGCACATTTCCCCGAAAAGTGCCACCTGG
Features (pLannotate 1.2.2; 21 found; start..end, strand, type, name):
      4..383     +  enhancer       CMV enhancer: human cytomegalovirus immediate early enhancer
    385..660     +  promoter       chicken β-actin promoter: No description available
    661..1677    +  intron         chimeric intron: chimera between introns from chicken β-actin and rabbit β-globin
   1744..1768    +  protein_bind   attB1: mutant version of attB; recombination site for the Gateway® BP reaction BP Clonase™
   1787..2163    +  CDS            H2B (fragment): human histone H2B; HIST1H2BB
   2180..2221    +  CDS            V5 tag: epitope tag from simian virus 5
   2309..2979    +  CDS            mScarlet-2I (fragment): mScarlet-I derivative in which the N- and C-termini have been modified to reduce cytotoxicity (Valbuena et al., 2020) preserves the original mammalian codon optimization
   3052..3076    -  protein_bind   attB2: mutant version of attB; recombination site for the Gateway® BP reaction BP Clonase™
   3091..3162    +  CDS            HBB (fragment): HBB_PONPY - Experimental evidence at transcript level: Swiss-Prot protein existence level 2. Involved in oxygen transport from the lung to the various peripheral tissues. From Pongo pygmaeus (Bornean orangutan).
   3233..3288    +  polyA_signal   β-globin poly(A) signal: rabbit β-globin polyadenylation signal (Gil and Proudfoot, 1987)
   3673..3689    -  protein_bind   lac operator: The lac repressor binds to the lac operator to inhibit transcription in E. coli. This inhibition can be relieved by adding lactose or isopropyl-β-D-thiogalactopyranoside (IPTG). lac repressor encoded by lacI
   3697..3727    -  promoter       lac promoter: promoter for the E. coli lac operon
   3742..3763    -  protein_bind   CAP binding site: CAP binding activates transcription in the presence of cAMP. E. coli catabolite activator protein
   3776..3815    -  CDS            lacI (fragment): lac repressor; lacI; The lac repressor binds to the lac operator to inhibit transcription in E. coli. This inhibition can be relieved by adding lactose or isopropyl-β-D-thiogalactopyranoside (IPTG).
   3822..3844    +  promoter       SV40 promoter (fragment): SV40 enhancer and early promoter
   3868..4003    +  rep_origin     SV40 ori: SV40 origin of replication
   4023..4157    +  polyA_signal   SV40 poly(A) signal: SV40 polyadenylation signal
   4159..4213    -  CDS            lacI (fragment): lac repressor; lacI; The lac repressor binds to the lac operator to inhibit transcription in E. coli. This inhibition can be relieved by adding lactose or isopropyl-β-D-thiogalactopyranoside (IPTG).
   4396..4984    -  rep_origin     ori: high-copy-number ColE1/pMB1/pBR322/pUC origin of replication
   5155..6015    -  CDS            AmpR: β-lactamase; bla; confers resistance to ampicillin, carbenicillin, and related antibiotics
   6016..6120    -  promoter       AmpR promoter: bla
