[The description below was written by a language model from this plasmid's Addgene catalogue record and pLannotate feature annotations shown in this document.]
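Description:
pCAGEN-H2B-V5-mScarlet3-H (JDW 1530) is a 6.1 kb mammalian expression plasmid built on the pCAGEN-DV backbone and assembled by Gateway cloning as part of a MultiSite Gateway toolkit intended for vertebrate model systems. It is propagated in E. coli as a high-copy plasmid through a ColE1/pUC-type origin and selected with ampicillin via the β-lactamase gene and its native promoter. The backbone also carries remnants of the lac promoter/operator region and an SV40 origin with an SV40 polyadenylation signal. The SV40 origin can support episomal replication in cells that express large T antigen. No mammalian selection marker is annotated.

The payload sits downstream of the composite CAGGS promoter, made up of the CMV immediate-early enhancer, the chicken β-actin promoter and a chimeric β-actin/β-globin intron, which together give strong, broadly active expression. The open reading frame is flanked by attB1 and attB2 sites left by the Gateway recombination and encodes human histone H2B followed by a V5 epitope tag and the red fluorescent protein mScarlet3-H. The automated annotation labels the fluorophore as a fragment of a related mScarlet-I derivative, which most likely reflects the annotation database lacking an exact match rather than a different insert. Transcripts terminate at a rabbit β-globin polyadenylation signal, and the short "HBB" hit just upstream of it is probably β-globin sequence belonging to that 3′ region. Fusion to H2B tethers the fluorophore to chromatin, giving a red nuclear label useful for marking, counting or tracking transfected cells, while the V5 tag permits antibody-based detection.
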