Addgene plasmid #242604: pCAGEN-H2B-V5-mScarlet3-H (JDW 1530)
Purpose: A CAGGS driven expression vector containing V5 tagged mScarlet3-H. H2B for nuclear labeling
Depositing lab: Joshua Wythe. Depositing organization: University of Virginia. Publication: MultiSite Assembly of Gateway Induced Clones (MAGIC): a flexible cloning toolbox for use in vertebrate model systems. Gillespie WB 3rd, Zhang Y, Ruiz OE, Cerda J 3rd, Ortiz-Guzman J, Sherman M, Turner WD, Largoza G, Mosser LE, Fujimoto E, Chien CB, Kwan KM, Arenkiel BR, Devine WP, Wythe JD. Development. 2025 Nov 15;152(22):dev204308. doi: 10.1242/dev.204308. Epub 2025 Nov 13. PubMed 41230856.
Backbone
  Vector backbone: pCAGEN-DV
  Vector type: Mammalian Expression
Growth in bacteria
  Bacterial resistance: Ampicillin, 100 μg/mL
  Growth temperature: 37°C
  Growth strain: DH5alpha
  Copy number: High Copy
Gene/Insert
  Gene/Insert name: H2B-mScarlet3-H
  Species: Synthetic
  Promoter: CAGGS
  Cloning method: Gateway Cloning
  Sequencing primers: 5′ N/A
Terms and licenses: Academic/Nonprofit Terms; Industry Terms: Not Available to Industry
Depositor comments: Please visit https://doi.org/10.1101/2024.07.13.603267 for bioRxiv preprint.
How to cite: pCAGEN-H2B-V5-mScarlet3-H (JDW 1530) was a gift from Joshua Wythe (Addgene plasmid # 242604 ; http://n2t.net/addgene:242604 ; RRID:Addgene_242604)
